>Addgene plasmid #31216 | pLenti6/V5-DEST-RNF2 | addgene partial sequence | sequence record 46502 | pBABE-3
CTCATTACTAACCGGTACGCGTAGAATCGAGACCGAGGAGAGGGTTAGGGATAGGCTTACCTTCGAACCG
CGGGCCCTCTAGACTCGAGCGGCCGCCACTGTGCTGGATATCAACCACTTTGTACAAGAAAGTTGGGCAT
TTGTGCTCCTTTGTAGGTGCGTAATAAAGTTCCATGGGTTTGTTCACTTTCCAGTATTTCTCACTGACCA
ATTCCAAAGAAAAAGAGCCATTTAATACAGTGAACTGGCCACTGGCTGTTGCTATATAAATGGTATACTG
CTTCTCACTGGCTGTATCAAGGTTCATCTGGTTTGATTCACCTTTGCTTCGAAGTTCTTCTAAAGCTAAC
CTCACAGCCAGATACTTGGATAAGTGATCAACAGTGGCGTTACCAGAAGTCTTTATGTATCTCGTCTGTG
CACTGTCATCTTTTTCCATAAGTGTGGGATGAGGCCTGAATACTAATTCAATTTCACTAGCACCATCCAT
TACTGGATCAATTGCCATTGCTGCATTGTTATTATCAAGCTCTAGCCCAGAATCATCAGATGTTTTGGTC
CGTTTGTTACTAGGGCCTGCTTCCTGATTGCTATGTGTGGATGCATTACTGCAGTGTGAACTGTCACCAT
TATCTTCTGCTCCACTACCATTTTCAATCTGTTGTTTCTTGCCTCGCTGCAGTCTGTTCATGGCCTGTAT
CTTCAGTCCTTCCTCAATGCTGTGACTGAGTGCTTGCTGATTATTGTGCTTGTTGATCCTGGCTAATACT
CTCTCTTGATGAGCTTCATACTCATCACGACTTGGATAAATTTTGCTGATGAGTGCATCAAAGTTTGGGG
