[The description below was written by a language model from this plasmid's Addgene catalogue record.]
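Description:
pLenti6/V5-DEST-RNF2 is a lentiviral mammalian expression plasmid built on the commercial pLenti6/V5-DEST Gateway destination backbone (about 7 kb without insert). It carries the human RNF2 open reading frame (about 1 kb), which encodes the RING-finger protein also known as RING1B or RING2. The ORF was transferred by Gateway recombination from an entry clone belonging to a human ORFeome collection. This reaction consumes the attR1 and attR2 sites of the destination vector, so they are no longer present in the final construct. The backbone supplies a V5 epitope at the C terminus of the insert, so the expressed protein can be detected or immunoprecipitated with anti-V5 antibodies. The record does not explicitly name the promoter, but a CMV forward primer is listed for sequencing the 5′ junction, which is consistent with CMV-driven expression of the insert. No feature table is provided, so the long terminal repeats, packaging signal and other viral elements expected in a lentiviral transfer vector are not individually documented here.

In bacteria the plasmid is maintained at high copy under ampicillin selection. It is propagated in a recombination-deficient strain, as is common for lentiviral vectors whose repeated sequences are prone to rearrangement. In mammalian cells, blasticidin resistance allows selection of stably transduced populations after the vector has been packaged into lentiviral particles and integrated.

The construct is suited to stable ectopic expression of V5-tagged RNF2 in dividing or non-dividing mammalian cells. It was deposited in connection with a study that identified genes driving invasion and metastasis in early-stage melanoma, which suggests its use in gain-of-function assays of that kind.
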