Addgene plasmid #31216: pLenti6/V5-DEST-RNF2
Depositing lab: Lynda Chin. Depositing organization: Dana-Farber Cancer Institute. Publication: Proinvasion metastasis drivers in early-stage melanoma are oncogenes. Scott KL, Nogueira C, Heffernan TP, van Doorn R, Dhakal S, Hanna JA, Min C, Jaskelioff M, Xiao Y, Wu CJ, Cameron LA, Perry SR, Zeid R, Feinberg T, Kim M, Vande Woude G, Granter SR, Bosenberg M, Chu GC, DePinho RA, Rimm DL, Chin L. Cancer Cell. 2011 Jul 12;20(1):92-103. 10.1016/j.ccr.2011.05.025 PubMed 21741599.
Backbone
  Vector backbone: pLenti6/V5-DEST
  Backbone manufacturer: Invitrogen
  Backbone size w/o insert (bp): 7000
  Vector type: Mammalian Expression, Lentiviral
  Selectable markers: Blasticidin
Growth in bacteria
  Bacterial resistance: Ampicillin, 100 μg/mL
  Growth temperature: 30°C
  Growth strain: Stbl3
  Growth instructions: Grow in STBL3 bacteria (Invitrogen) at lower temps (~30C) to prevent recombination and increase plasmid production.
  Copy number: High Copy
Gene/Insert
  Gene/Insert name: RNF2
  Species: H. sapiens (human)
  Insert size (bp): 1011
  GenBank ID: BC012583
  Entrez Gene: RNF2 (a.k.a. BAP-1, BAP1, DING, HIPI3, LUSYAM, RING1B, RING2)
  Tag / fusion protein: V5 (C terminal on backbone)
  Cloning method: Gateway Cloning; 5′ cloning site attR1 (destroyed during cloning); 3′ cloning site attR2 (destroyed during cloning)
  Sequencing primers: 5′ CMV Forward; 3′ V5 Reverse
Resource information
  A portion of this plasmid was derived from a plasmid made by: The entry clone used to create this plasmid was obatined from the human ORFeome (v5.1) collection made available by the Center for Cancer Systems Biology at the Dana-Farber Cancer Institute in Boston, MA.
Terms and licenses: Academic/Nonprofit Terms; Industry Terms: Not Available to Industry
How to cite: pLenti6/V5-DEST-RNF2 was a gift from Lynda Chin (Addgene plasmid # 31216 ; http://n2t.net/addgene:31216 ; RRID:Addgene_31216)
